Addgene plasmid #39592: KHBD00487
Depositing lab: Bart Deplancke. Depositing organization: Swiss Federal Institute of Technology (EPFL). Publication: Automated protein-DNA interaction screening of Drosophila regulatory elements. Korneel Hens, Jean-Daniel Feuz, Alina Isakova, Antonina Lagovitina, Andreas Massouras, Julien Bryois, Patrick Callaerts, Susan E. Celniker, Bart Deplancke. Nat Methods. 2011 Oct 30;8(12):1065-70. 10.1038/nmeth.1763 PubMed 22037703.
Backbone
  Vector backbone: pDONR221
  Backbone manufacturer: Invitrogen
  Backbone size w/o insert (bp): 2536
  Vector type: Gateway DONR vector
Growth in bacteria
  Bacterial resistance: Kanamycin, 50 μg/mL
  Growth temperature: 37°C
  Growth strain: DH5alpha
  Copy number: High Copy
Gene/Insert
  Gene/Insert name: CG1048 (alt names: FBgn0004054; zen2; zerknullt-related)
  Species: D. melanogaster (fly)
  Insert size (bp): 696
  Entrez Gene: zen2 (a.k.a. Dmel_CG1048, BG:DS00276.10, CG1048, Dmel\CG1048, z2, zpr)
  Promoter: none
  Cloning method: Gateway Cloning
  Sequencing primers: 5′ M13-F20; 3′ M13R
Terms and licenses: Academic/Nonprofit Terms; Industry Terms: Not Available to Industry
Depositor comments: Please note that the ORFs in this collection were cloned open-ended (without a stop codon).
How to cite: KHBD00487 was a gift from Bart Deplancke (Addgene plasmid # 39592 ; http://n2t.net/addgene:39592 ; RRID:Addgene_39592)
