[The description below was written by a language model from this plasmid's Addgene catalogue record.]
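Description:
KHBD00487 is a Gateway entry clone built in the pDONR221 backbone (Invitrogen), carrying the coding sequence of the Drosophila melanogaster gene zen2 (CG1048, zerknullt-related). It is a bacterial cloning plasmid, not an expression vector. It is maintained at high copy number in standard E. coli strains such as DH5alpha under kanamycin selection. The record lists a backbone of about 2.5 kb without insert and an insert of 696 bp. No feature table is provided, so individual elements such as the origin of replication and recombination sites are not itemised. A clone made by Gateway recombination into a pDONR vector normally has its insert flanked by attL sites, and the M13 forward and reverse sequencing primers named in the record sit outside the insert.

The plasmid has no promoter driving the insert, which is consistent with its role as a shuttle for the open reading frame. The depositor notes that ORFs in this collection were cloned open-ended, meaning without a stop codon. After an LR recombination reaction into a suitable destination vector, the zen2 coding sequence can therefore be read through into a C-terminal tag or fusion partner, and N-terminal fusions are also possible, depending on the destination vector's design. The clone belongs to a collection associated with a study on automated screening of protein-DNA interactions at Drosophila regulatory elements. Its intended use is therefore as a source of the zen2 ORF for transfer into expression or fusion vectors for such interaction assays. The record does not specify which destination vectors were used.
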