>Addgene plasmid #39592 | KHBD00487 | depositor partial sequence | sequence record 50032 | KHBD00487 sequence 696 bps
ATGTATCCTTGCGTCGAGTTAAACGTAGAAGCCGCTCCCACGGCAACAACAAGGTCTTCGGAGAAATCAA
AGAGATCTCGCACGGCATTCAGCAGTCTTCAGCTAATCGAACTAGAAAGGGAGTTCCATCTCAACAAATA
TTTAGCCCGAACCAGGCGAATCGAGATATCACAGCGTTTGGCACTCACAGAGAGACAGGTTAAGATCTGG
TTCCAAAATCGTCGCATGAAACTCAAGAAGTCGACCAATAGGAAGGGTGCCATTGGAGCGCTGACCACAT
CTATTCCACTTTCTTCCCAGTCGAGCGAAGATCTTCAAAAGGACGACCAGATCGTAGAGCGTCTCCTTCG
ATATGCCAACACAAATGTGGAAACAGCTCCACTCCGGCAGGTTGATCACGGTGTCCTGGAGGAGGGTCAA
ATTACACCACCCTATCAGAGCTACGATTACCTCCATGAATTTTCTCCTGAGCCCATGGCTCTTCCCCAAC
TGCCCTTCAATGAATTCGATGCTAACTGGGCGAGTTCATGGCTGGGCCTTGAGCCAACGATTCCTATCGC
AGAAAATGTAATTGAACACAATACACAGGATCAGCCAATGATACAGAATTTCTGCTGGGACTCGAATAGC
TCTTCTGCTTCATCGTCGGATATTTTGGATGTTGACTATGACTTTATTCAAAATTTGTTGAACTTT
