>Addgene plasmid #39592 | KHBD00487 | addgene partial sequence | sequence record 52438 | M13-F20 5'-TGTAAAACGACGGCCAGT-3'
GATTTTATTTTGACTGATAGTGACCTGTTCGTTGCAACAAATTGATGAGCAATGCTTTTTTATAATGCCA
ACTTTGTACAAAAAAGTTGGCACCATGTATCCTTGCGTCGAGTTAAACGTAGAAGCCGCTCCCACGGCAA
CAACAAGGTCTTCGGAGAAATCAAAGAGATCTCGCACGGCATTCAGCAGTCTTCAGCTAATCGAACTAGA
AAGGGAGTTCCATCTCAACAAATATTTAGCCCGAACCAGGCGAATCGAGATATCACAGCGTTTGGCACTC
ACAGAGAGACAGGTTAAGATCTGGTTCCAAAATCGTCGCATGAAACTCAAGAAGTCGACCAATAGGAAGG
GTGCCATTGGAGCGCTGACCACATCTATTCCACTTTCTTCCCAGTCGAGCGAAGATCTTCAAAAGGACGA
CCAGATCGTAGAGCGTCTCCTTCGATATGCCAACACAAATGTGGAAACAGCTCCACTCCGGCAGGTTGAT
CACGGTGTCCTGGAGGAGGGTCAAATTACACCACCCTATCAGAGCTACGATTACCTCCATGAATTTTCTC
CTGAGCCCATGGCTCTTCCCCAACTGCCCTTCAATGAATTCGATGCTAACTGGGCGAGTTCATGGCTGGG
CCTTGAGCCAACGATTCCTATCGCAGAAAATGTAATTGAACACAATACACAGGATCAGCCAATGATACAG
AATTTCTGCTGGGACTCGAATAGCTCTTCTGCTTCATCGTCGGATATTTTGGATGTTGACTATGACTTTA
TTCAAAATTTGTT
